Addgene plasmid #241089: pDMJ2-SARS-CoV-2-Spike (BA.2.75-9a)
Purpose: Expresses SARS-CoV-2 spike (BA.2.75-9a) protein for creating pseudotyped virus
Depositing lab: Jeremy Luban. Depositing organization: University of Massachusetts, Worcester. Publication: Computationally designed proteins mimic antibody immune evasion in viral evolution. Youssef N, Gurev S, Ghantous F, Brock KP, Jaimes JA, Thadani NN, Dauphin A, Sherman AC, Yurkovetskiy L, Soto D, Estanboulieh R, Kotzen B, Notin P, Kollasch AW, Cohen AA, Dross SE, Erasmus J, Fuller DH, Bjorkman PJ, Lemieux JE, Luban J, Seaman MS, Marks DS. Immunity. 2025 May 6:S1074-7613(25)00178-5. doi: 10.1016/j.immuni.2025.04.015. PubMed 40345199.
Backbone
  Vector backbone: pDMJ2
  Vector type: Mammalian Expression
Growth in bacteria
  Bacterial resistance: Ampicillin, 100 μg/mL
  Growth temperature: 37°C
  Growth strain: DH5alpha
  Copy number: High Copy
Gene/Insert
  Gene/Insert name: Spike (BA.2.75-9a)
  Species: SARS-CoV-2
  Mutation: T19I,L24del,P25del,P26del,A27S,G142D,K147N,W152R,F157L,S155R,I210V,V213G,G257S,G339H,R346T,S371F,S373P,S375F,T376A,D405N,R408S,K417N,N440K,G446S,L452R,N460K,S477N,T478K,E484A,F490R,Q493S,S494R,Q498Y,N501Y,Y505H,K529L,D614G,H655Y,N679K,P681H,N764K,D796Y,Q954H,N969K
  Entrez Gene: S (a.k.a. GU280_gp02, spike glycoprotein)
  Cloning method: Gene Synthesis
Terms and licenses: Academic/Nonprofit Terms; Industry Terms: Not Available to Industry
How to cite: pDMJ2-SARS-CoV-2-Spike (BA.2.75-9a) was a gift from Jeremy Luban (Addgene plasmid # 241089 ; http://n2t.net/addgene:241089 ; RRID:Addgene_241089)
