[The description below was written by a language model from this plasmid's Addgene catalogue record and pLannotate feature annotations shown in this document.]
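Description:
pDMJ2-SARS-CoV-2-Spike (BA.2.75-9a) is a 7,383-nt mammalian expression plasmid built on the pDMJ2 backbone and designed to supply a variant SARS-CoV-2 spike glycoprotein for producing pseudotyped virus particles. It is maintained in E. coli as a high-copy plasmid through a ColE1/pUC-type origin of replication and is selected with ampicillin via a β-lactamase gene driven by its own bla promoter. A fragment of the pBR322 basis-of-mobility region is also annotated in the backbone.

The payload is a synthesized spike coding sequence of about 3.75 kb. Transcription is driven by the human cytomegalovirus immediate early enhancer and promoter. Between the promoter and the coding sequence lie a fragment of the HTLV-1 5' LTR and a fragment of modified CMV intron A, leader elements commonly included in such vectors to boost mRNA processing and expression. A bovine growth hormone polyadenylation signal terminates the transcript. No epitope tag, reporter or mammalian selection marker is annotated.

The insert carries a long list of changes relative to the reference spike. These include N-terminal domain substitutions and a three-residue deletion (L24–P26), many receptor-binding domain changes such as G339H, R346T, K417N, L452R, N460K, E484A, F490R, Q493S, Q498Y and N501Y, and further changes including D614G, H655Y, N679K, P681H and several S2 substitutions. The associated publication concerns computationally designed proteins that mimic antibody immune evasion in viral evolution, which suggests that the "9a" designation marks a designed variant on a BA.2.75 background, although the record does not spell this out. The stated use is expression of this spike in mammalian cells to create pseudotyped virus; the packaging and reporter components it is paired with are not described in the record.
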