Features (pLannotate 1.2.2; 10 found; start..end, strand, type, name):
      1..3756    +  CDS            S: SPIKE_SARS2 - Experimental evidence at protein level: Swiss-Prot protein existence level 1. [Spike glycoprotein]: May down-regulate host tetherin (BST2) by lysosomal degradation, thereby counteracting its antiviral activity. From Severe acute respiratory syndrome coronavirus 2 (2019-nCoV) (SARS-CoV-2).
   3779..4003    +  polyA_signal   bGH poly(A) signal: bovine growth hormone polyadenylation signal
   4418..5006    -  rep_origin     ori: high-copy-number ColE1/pMB1/pBR322/pUC origin of replication
   5177..6037    -  CDS            AmpR: β-lactamase; bla; confers resistance to ampicillin, carbenicillin, and related antibiotics
   6038..6142    -  promoter       AmpR promoter: bla
   6182..6239    +  misc_feature   bom (fragment): basis of mobility region from pBR322
   6325..6704    +  enhancer       CMV enhancer: human cytomegalovirus immediate early enhancer
   6705..6908    +  promoter       CMV promoter: human cytomegalovirus (CMV) immediate early promoter
   6997..7224    +  LTR            5' LTR (truncated) (fragment): truncated 5' long terminal repeat (LTR) from human T-cell leukemia virus (HTLV) type 1
   7228..7338    +  intron         CMV intron (fragment): modified intron A from human cytomegalovirus
>Addgene plasmid #241089 | pDMJ2-SARS-CoV-2-Spike (BA.2.75-9a) | addgene full sequence | sequence record 486214 | Addgene NGS Result
ATGTTCGTGTTTCTGGTTCTTCTTCCCCTGGTGTCTAGTCAGTGCGTCAACTTGATCACGCGAACACAGA
GCTACACCAATTCCTTTACACGAGGCGTCTACTATCCCGACAAGGTGTTCCGAAGCAGTGTTTTGCACTC
CACGCAGGACCTTTTCTTGCCCTTCTTCTCAAATGTGACTTGGTTTCATGCAATACACGTATCCGGGACT
AATGGCACTAAGAGATTCGACAATCCCGTGTTGCCTTTTAACGACGGCGTGTATTTTGCCAGTACAGAAA
AGAGCAATATTATCCGGGGATGGATCTTCGGCACGACTCTGGATAGTAAAACACAATCCCTGCTGATCGT
GAATAATGCGACAAACGTCGTCATAAAAGTCTGCGAGTTCCAGTTCTGCAACGACCCTTTCCTCGACGTG
TATTACCATAACAACAATAAATCTCGGATGGAACGGGAGCTGCGCGTGTACTCCAGTGCAAATAACTGTA
CTTTTGAGTACGTAAGCCAGCCTTTCCTGATGGACCTCGAAGGGAAACAGGGGAACTTTAAGAACCTGCG
CGAATTCGTGTTCAAGAACATCGACGGTTATTTTAAAATATACAGCAAGCACACCCCTGTGAACCTGGGC
AGAGATTTGCCACAAGGTTTTAGCGCCCTGGAACCCCTCGTGGACCTTCCTATCGGCATCAACATCACGC
GCTTCCAAACTCTGCTCGCACTGCATCGGTCTTATCTGACCCCTGGAGATTCATCCTCAAGCTGGACCGC
GGGTGCTGCTGCATATTATGTGGGATATCTGCAGCCTAGGACCTTCCTGCTCAAATACAACGAGAACGGC
ACCATCACTGACGCTGTTGATTGCGCGCTGGACCCATTGTCTGAAACCAAATGCACACTGAAAAGCTTCA
CAGTCGAGAAGGGCATTTACCAGACGAGCAACTTCAGAGTTCAGCCCACAGAGAGCATCGTTCGCTTCCC
CAACATTACCAATTTGTGCCCATTCCACGAGGTCTTTAACGCAACTACCTTTGCCAGTGTTTACGCCTGG
AACAGGAAACGGATATCCAATTGCGTGGCCGATTACAGCGTACTGTACAATTTCGCTCCCTTTTTCGCCT
TTAAATGCTACGGTGTCTCCCCTACGAAGCTGAATGATCTGTGCTTTACTAATGTCTATGCGGACAGCTT
CGTTATTAGAGGTAACGAGGTCAGCCAAATCGCCCCAGGGCAGACTGGAAACATAGCCGACTACAATTAC
AAACTGCCAGATGATTTCACCGGCTGCGTCATCGCCTGGAACTCCAATAAGCTCGATAGTAAAGTGAGCG
GCAATTACAACTATCGGTATAGGCTGTTTCGAAAGAGCAAGCTGAAACCTTTTGAGCGGGACATTTCAAC
AGAGATCTACCAGGCCGGAAACAAGCCCTGCAACGGGGTCGCCGGGTTCAATTGTTACCGGCCGCTGAGC
CGGTATGGATTTTACCCGACTTACGGCGTTGGCCACCAGCCATATCGGGTGGTGGTGCTGTCATTTGAGC
TGCTTCATGCGCCTGCTACAGTATGTGGGCCTAAACTGTCTACCAATCTGGTGAAAAATAAGTGCGTGAA
CTTCAACTTCAATGGCCTCACCGGGACAGGCGTGTTGACAGAATCCAATAAGAAATTCCTGCCATTCCAG
CAGTTCGGCAGGGATATCGCAGACACGACCGATGCGGTGCGAGATCCCCAGACATTGGAGATTCTGGACA
TTACTCCTTGTTCTTTTGGAGGAGTGAGTGTTATTACTCCCGGCACAAATACCTCAAATCAAGTCGCTGT
GCTGTATCAAGGTGTAAACTGTACCGAGGTCCCCGTGGCTATTCACGCCGACCAGCTGACCCCAACATGG
CGGGTATACAGCACCGGTTCTAATGTATTCCAGACCAGAGCCGGCTGCCTCATTGGAGCCGAGTACGTGA
ACAACTCTTATGAATGTGATATACCGATTGGAGCAGGTATCTGCGCCTCTTATCAGACCCAGACAAAGAG
CCACAGAAGGGCTAGGAGCGTGGCCTCCCAGTCCATAATCGCCTATACAATGTCACTGGGGGCTGAAAAT
TCAGTGGCATACAGTAACAACTCTATCGCTATCCCCACAAATTTTACCATCTCTGTGACTACAGAGATCC
TGCCAGTGTCTATGACTAAAACCTCCGTGGACTGTACCATGTACATCTGTGGTGATAGCACCGAATGTTC
CAACCTGCTCCTGCAGTACGGCAGCTTCTGCACACAGCTGAAGAGGGCACTGACAGGAATCGCCGTCGAA
CAGGATAAGAACACTCAGGAGGTGTTTGCGCAGGTTAAGCAGATTTACAAGACGCCACCAATCAAGTACT
TCGGTGGGTTCAATTTCTCTCAAATTCTGCCTGATCCTTCTAAGCCATCTAAGCGGAGCTTTATAGAGGA
TTTGCTCTTTAATAAGGTGACCCTCGCCGATGCTGGATTTATTAAGCAGTATGGCGACTGTTTGGGAGAC
ATTGCTGCTCGCGATCTGATATGTGCCCAGAAATTCAACGGGCTGACCGTACTCCCACCGCTGCTCACTG
ATGAGATGATCGCACAATATACCAGCGCCCTGCTGGCCGGCACTATTACATCCGGCTGGACGTTCGGAGC
AGGAGCCGCACTGCAAATACCTTTTGCCATGCAGATGGCATATCGCTTCAATGGGATCGGGGTGACCCAG
AACGTCCTGTACGAAAACCAGAAACTTATCGCTAACCAGTTCAATTCCGCCATTGGTAAAATCCAGGACA
GCTTGAGTTCCACAGCCAGCGCCCTCGGGAAATTGCAAGATGTAGTCAATCACAATGCACAAGCCCTGAA
TACTCTCGTCAAGCAACTGTCATCCAAGTTCGGTGCTATATCCTCCGTGCTGAATGATATCCTTAGTAGA
TTGGATAAGGTGGAGGCAGAAGTCCAGATCGACCGGCTTATTACTGGAAGGCTGCAGAGTCTGCAGACGT
ACGTCACGCAGCAGCTTATCAGAGCCGCCGAGATTAGAGCATCTGCGAATCTGGCTGCTACAAAGATGAG
TGAATGCGTGCTCGGGCAATCAAAGCGGGTCGACTTTTGTGGGAAGGGGTACCACCTCATGAGCTTCCCC
CAATCCGCCCCACATGGCGTTGTGTTCCTGCATGTTACTTACGTTCCCGCTCAAGAGAAGAACTTTACTA
CCGCTCCGGCGATCTGCCACGACGGTAAGGCACACTTTCCACGCGAAGGCGTCTTTGTTAGCAATGGAAC
ACACTGGTTTGTTACCCAGAGGAACTTTTATGAGCCCCAGATAATCACAACCGACAACACATTCGTATCT
GGGAACTGTGACGTAGTTATTGGGATCGTGAACAACACCGTGTACGATCCTCTCCAACCGGAACTTGACT
CTTTCAAGGAGGAACTGGATAAGTACTTTAAGAATCACACCTCACCCGATGTTGACCTCGGCGACATTTC
AGGAATTAATGCTAGCGTGGTGAACATCCAGAAAGAGATTGATAGACTTAACGAAGTGGCCAAGAACCTC
AACGAATCACTTATTGACCTGCAGGAGCTGGGAAAATATGAGCAGTACATTAAATGGCCTTGGTACATTT
GGCTGGGCTTTATAGCAGGCCTGATCGCTATCGTCATGGTGACCATCATGCTTTGTTGTATGACTAGCTG
CTGCAGCTGCCTCAAGGGCTGTTGTAGCTGCGGCTCTTGCTGTAAATAATGATGAGGATCCAGATCTGCT
GTGCCTTCTAGTTGCCAGCCATCTGTTGTTTGCCCCTCCCCCGTGCCTTCCTTGACCCTGGAAGGTGCCA
CTCCCACTGTCCTTTCCTAATAAAATGAGGAAATTGCATCGCATTGTCTGAGTAGGTGTCATTCTATTCT
GGGGGGTGGGGTGGGGCAGGACAGCAAGGGGGAGGATTGGGAAGACAATAGCAGGCATGCTGGGGATGCG
GTGGGCTCTATGGGTACCCAGGTGCTGAAGAATTGACCCGGTTCCTCCTGGGCCAGAAAGAAGCAGGCAC
ATCCCCTTCTCTGTGACACACCCTGTCCACGCCCCTGGTTCTTAGTTCCAGCCCCACTCATAGGACACTC
ATAGCTCAGGAGGGCTCCGCCTTCAATCCCACCCGCTAAAGTACTTGGAGCGGTCTCTCCCTCCCTCATC
AGCCCACCAAACCAAACCTAGCCTCCAAGAGTGGGAAGAAATTAAAGCAAGATAGGCTATTAAGTGCAGA
GGGAGAGAAAATGCCTCCAACATGTGAGGAAGTAATGAGAGAAATCATAGAATTTTAAGGCCATGATTTA
AGGCCAATCGGAAAGAACATGTGAGCAAAAGGCCAGCAAAAGGCCAGGAACCGTAAAAAGGCCGCGTTGC
TGGCGTTTTTCCATAGGCTCCGCCCCCCTGACGAGCATCACAAAAATCGACGCTCAAGTCAGAGGTGGCG
AAACCCGACAGGACTATAAAGATACCAGGCGTTTCCCCCTGGAAGCTCCCTCGTGCGCTCTCCTGTTCCG
ACCCTGCCGCTTACCGGATACCTGTCCGCCTTTCTCCCTTCGGGAAGCGTGGCGCTTTCTCATAGCTCAC
GCTGTAGGTATCTCAGTTCGGTGTAGGTCGTTCGCTCCAAGCTGGGCTGTGTGCACGAACCCCCCGTTCA
GCCCGACCGCTGCGCCTTATCCGGTAACTATCGTCTTGAGTCCAACCCGGTAAGACACGACTTATCGCCA
CTGGCAGCAGCCACTGGTAACAGGATTAGCAGAGCGAGGTATGTAGGCGGTGCTACAGAGTTCTTGAAGT
GGTGGCCTAACTACGGCTACACTAGAAGAACAGTATTTGGTATCTGCGCTCTGCTGAAGCCAGTTACCTT
CGGAAAAAGAGTTGGTAGCTCTTGATCCGGCAAACAAACCACCGCTGGTAGCGGTGGTTTTTTTGTTTGC
AAGCAGCAGATTACGCGCAGAAAAAAAGGATCTCAAGAAGATCCTTTGATCTTTTCTACGGGGTCTGACG
CTCAGTGGAACGAAAACTCACGTTAAGGGATTTTGGTCATGAGATTATCAAAAAGGATCTTCACCTAGAT
CCTTTTAAATTAAAAATGAAGTTTTAAATCAATCTAAAGTATATATGAGTAAACTTGGTCTGACAGTTAC
CAATGCTTAATCAGTGAGGCACCTATCTCAGCGATCTGTCTATTTCGTTCATCCATAGTTGCCTGACTCC
CCGTCGTGTAGATAACTACGATACGGGAGGGCTTACCATCTGGCCCCAGTGCTGCAATGATACCGCGAGA
CCCACGCTCACCGGCTCCAGATTTATCAGCAATAAACCAGCCAGCCGGAAGGGCCGAGCGCAGAAGTGGT
CCTGCAACTTTATCCGCCTCCATCCAGTCTATTAATTGTTGCCGGGAAGCTAGAGTAAGTAGTTCGCCAG
TTAATAGTTTGCGCAACGTTGTTGCCATTGCTACAGGCATCGTGGTGTCACGCTCGTCGTTTGGTATGGC
TTCATTCAGCTCCGGTTCCCAACGATCAAGGCGAGTTACATGATCCCCCATGTTGTGCAAAAAAGCGGTT
AGCTCCTTCGGTCCTCCGATCGTTGTCAGAAGTAAGTTGGCCGCAGTGTTATCACTCATGGTTATGGCAG
CACTGCATAATTCTCTTACTGTCATGCCATCCGTAAGATGCTTTTCTGTGACTGGTGAGTACTCAACCAA
GTCATTCTGAGAATAGTGTATGCGGCGACCGAGTTGCTCTTGCCCGGCGTCAATACGGGATAATACCGCG
CCACATAGCAGAACTTTAAAAGTGCTCATCATTGGAAAACGTTCTTCGGGGCGAAAACTCTCAAGGATCT
TACCGCTGTTGAGATCCAGTTCGATGTAACCCACTCGTGCACCCAACTGATCTTCAGCATCTTTTACTTT
CACCAGCGTTTCTGGGTGAGCAAAAACAGGAAGGCAAAATGCCGCAAAAAAGGGAATAAGGGCGACACGG
AAATGTTGAATACTCATACTCTTCCTTTTTCAATATTATTGAAGCATTTATCAGGGTTATTGTCTCATGA
GCGGATACATATTTGAATGTATTTAGAAAAATAAACAAATAGGGGTTCCGCGCACATTTCCCCGAAAAGT
GCCACCTGACGTCCCAATGATTGCACCATATGCGGTGTGAAATACCGCACAGATGCGTAAGGAGAAAATA
CCGCATCAGATTGGCTATTGGCCATTGCATACGTTGTATCCATATCATAATATGTACATTTATATTGGCT
CATGTCCAACATTACCGCCATGTTGACATTGATTATTGACTAGTTATTAATAGTAATCAATTACGGGGTC
ATTAGTTCATAGCCCATATATGGAGTTCCGCGTTACATAACTTACGGTAAATGGCCCGCCTGGCTGACCG
CCCAACGACCCCCGCCCATTGACGTCAATAATGACGTATGTTCCCATAGTAACGCCAATAGGGACTTTCC
ATTGACGTCAATGGGTGGAGTATTTACGGTAAACTGCCCACTTGGCAGTACATCAAGTGTATCATATGCC
AAGTACGCCCCCTATTGACGTCAATGACGGTAAATGGCCCGCCTGGCATTATGCCCAGTACATGACCTTA
TGGGACTTTCCTACTTGGCAGTACATCTACGTATTAGTCATCGCTATTACCATGGTGATGCGGTTTTGGC
AGTACATCAATGGGCGTGGATAGCGGTTTGACTCACGGGGATTTCCAAGTCTCCACCCCATTGACGTCAA
TGGGAGTTTGTTTTGGCACCAAAATCAACGGGACTTTCCAAAATGTCGTAACAACTCCGCCCCATTGACG
CAAATGGGCGGTAGGCGTGTACGGTGGGAGGTCTATATAAGCAGAGCTCGTTTAGTGAACCGTCAGATCG
CCTGGAGACGCCATCCACGCTGTTTTGACCTCCATAGAAGACACCGGGACCGATCCAGCCTCCATCGGCT
CGCATCTCTCCTTCACGCGCCCGCCGCCCTACCTGAGGCCGCCATCCACGCCGGTTGAGTCGCGTTCTGC
CGCCTCCCGCCTGTGGTGCCTCCTGAACTGCGTCCGCCGTCTAGGTAAGTTTAAAGCTCAGGTCGAGACC
GGGCCTTTGTCCGGCGCTCCCTTGGAGCCTACCTAGACTCAGCCGGCTCTCCACGCTTTGCCTGACCCTG
CTTGCTCAACTCTAGTTAACGGTGGAGGGCAGTGTAGTCTGAGCAGTACTCGTTGCTGCCGCGCGCGCCA
CCAGACATAATAGCTGACAGACTAACAGACTGTTCCTTTCCATGGGTCTTTTCTGCAGTCACCGTCGTCG
ACACGTGTGATCAGATATCGCGGCCGCTCTAGA
